Addgene plasmid #74784: pEBB Flag GCN5
Purpose: express of GCN5 in mammalian cells
Depositing lab: Ezra Burstein. Depositing organization: University of Michigan. Publication: GCN5 is a required cofactor for a ubiquitin ligase that targets NF-kappaB/RelA. Mao X, Gluck N, Li D, Maine GN, Li H, Zaidi IW, Repaka A, Mayo MW, Burstein E. Genes Dev. 2009 Apr 1;23(7):849-61. doi: 10.1101/gad.1748409. PubMed 19339690.
Backbone
  Vector backbone: pEBB
  Backbone size w/o insert (bp): 5350
  Vector type: Mammalian Expression
Growth in bacteria
  Bacterial resistance: Ampicillin, 100 μg/mL
  Growth temperature: 37°C
  Growth strain: DH5alpha
  Copy number: Unknown
Gene/Insert
  Gene/Insert name: GCN5 (alt name: KAT2A)
  Species: H. sapiens (human)
  Insert size (bp): 2514
  GenBank ID: NM_021078
  Entrez Gene: KAT2A (a.k.a. GCN5, GCN5L2, PCAF-b, hGCN5)
  Promoter: EF-1alpha promoter
  Tag / fusion protein: Flag (N terminal on backbone)
  Cloning method: Restriction Enzyme; 5′ cloning site SpeI (not destroyed); 3′ cloning site KpnI (not destroyed)
  Sequencing primers: 5′ CTC AAG CCT CAG ACA GTG G; 3′ GAG GGG TGC AAG GAC CCA G
Terms and licenses: Academic/Nonprofit Terms; Industry Terms: Not Available to Industry
How to cite: pEBB Flag GCN5 was a gift from Ezra Burstein (Addgene plasmid # 74784 ; http://n2t.net/addgene:74784 ; RRID:Addgene_74784)
