[The description below was written by a language model from this plasmid's Addgene catalogue record and pLannotate feature annotations shown in this document.]
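Description:
pEBB Flag GCN5 is a mammalian expression plasmid built on the pEBB backbone for producing Flag-tagged human GCN5 (KAT2A, also known as GCN5L2 or PCAF-b), a histone/lysine acetyltransferase. The depositor's full sequence is 7,915 nt, consistent with a roughly 5.35 kb backbone plus a roughly 2.5 kb insert. It is propagated in E. coli through a high-copy ColE1/pUC-type origin and selected with ampicillin via the bla (AmpR) gene and its own promoter. An M13 phage origin is also annotated, which could in principle support single-stranded DNA production. Short fragments of lacI, lacZα, rop and bom, along with lac promoter/operator elements, are cloning-vector remnants with no evident role in the design.

The expression cassette is driven by the strong constitutive human EF-1α promoter. Downstream lies a short match to a FLAG epitope, in line with the catalogue statement that the backbone supplies an N-terminal Flag tag, and then the KAT2A coding sequence, cloned between SpeI and KpnI sites that both remain intact. The automated annotation labels KAT2A as a fragment covering about 2.3 kb of the stated 2.5 kb insert, so the exact extent of the open reading frame should be checked against the sequence. A G-CSF stem-loop destabilising element follows the insert, suggesting a G-CSF-derived 3′ region, although no polyadenylation signal is annotated. An SV40 early promoter and a small t antigen fragment sit upstream of the EF-1α promoter. No mammalian selection marker is recorded, so the plasmid seems best suited to transient transfection. The associated work concerned GCN5 as a cofactor for a ubiquitin ligase that targets NF-κB/RelA, and the Flag tag allows detection or immunoprecipitation of the expressed protein.
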