Features (pLannotate 1.2.2; 18 found; start..end, strand, type, name):
      2..94      +  CDS            lacI (fragment): lac repressor; lacI; The lac repressor binds to the lac operator to inhibit transcription in E. coli. This inhibition can be relieved by adding lactose or isopropyl-β-D-thiogalactopyranoside (IPTG).
    107..128     +  protein_bind   CAP binding site: CAP binding activates transcription in the presence of cAMP. E. coli catabolite activator protein
    143..173     +  promoter       lac promoter: promoter for the E. coli lac operon
    181..197     +  protein_bind   lac operator: The lac repressor binds to the lac operator to inhibit transcription in E. coli. This inhibition can be relieved by adding lactose or isopropyl-β-D-thiogalactopyranoside (IPTG). lac repressor encoded by lacI
    252..462     +  promoter       SV40 promoter: SV40 early promoter
    484..550     +  CDS            small t antigen (fragment): SV40 (simian virus 40) small t antigen
    558..1739    +  promoter       EF-1α promoter: strong constitutive promoter for human elongation factor EF-1α
   1794..1814    +  CDS            3xFLAG (fragment): three tandem FLAG® epitope tags
   2047..4341    +  CDS            KAT2A (fragment): KAT2A_HUMAN - Also known as GCN5 From Homo sapiens (Human).
   4384..4476    +  ncRNA          G-CSF SLDE: Accession: RF00183 - G-CSF factor stem-loop destabilising element (SLDE)
   5045..5202    +  CDS            lacZα (fragment): LacZα fragment of β-galactosidase; lacZ fragment
   5208..5259    -  misc_feature   bom (fragment): basis of mobility region from pBR322
   5278..5658    +  rep_origin     M13 ori (sequence partly withheld): M13 bacteriophage origin of replication; arrow indicates direction of (+) strand synthesis
   5734..5783    -  misc_feature   bom (fragment): basis of mobility region from pBR322
   5885..5920    -  CDS            rop (fragment): Rop protein, which maintains plasmids at low copy number; rop
   6015..6119    +  promoter       AmpR promoter: bla
   6120..6980    +  CDS            AmpR: β-lactamase; bla; confers resistance to ampicillin, carbenicillin, and related antibiotics
   7151..7739    +  rep_origin     ori: high-copy-number ColE1/pMB1/pBR322/pUC origin of replication
>Addgene plasmid #74784 | pEBB Flag GCN5 | depositor full sequence | sequence record 150701 | pEBB Flag GCN5 sequence 7915 bps
AGCGCCCAATACGCAAACCGCCTCTCCCCGCGCGTTGGCCGATTCATTAATGCAGCTGGCACGACAGGTT
TCCCGACTGGAAAGCGGGCAGTGAGCGCAACGCAATTAATGTGAGTTAGCTCACTCATTAGGCACCCCAG
GCTTTACACTTTATGCTTCCGGCTCGTATGTTGTGTGGAATTGTGAGCGGATAACAATTTCACACAGGAA
ACAGCTATGACCATGATTACGCCAAGCTTCCAGGCTCCCCAGCAGGCAGAAGTATGCAAAGCATGCATCT
CAATTAGTCAGCAACCATAGTCCCGCCCCTAACTCCGCCCATCCCGCCCCTAACTCCGCCCAGTTCCGCC
CATTCTCCGCCCCATGGCTGACTAATTTTTTTTATTTATGCAGAGGCCGAGGCCGCCTCGGCCTCTGAGC
TATTCCAGAAGTAGTGAGGAGGCTTTTTTGGAGGCCTAGGCTTTTGCAAAAAGCTTTGCAAAGATGGATA
AAGTTTTAAACAGAGAGGAATCTTTGCAGCTAATGGACCTTCTAGGTCTTGAAAGGAGTGGGAATTGGCT
CCGGTGCCCGTCAGTGGGCAGAGCGCACATCGCCCACAGTCCCCGAGAAGTTGGGGGGAGGGGTCGGCAA
TTGAACCGGTGCCTAGAGAAGGTGGCGCGGGGTAAACTGGGAAAGTGATGTCGTGTACTGGCTCCGCCTT
TTTCCCGAGGGTGGGGGAGAACCGTATATAAGTGCAGTAGTCGCCGTGAACGTTCTTTTTCGCAACGGGT
TTGCCGCCAGAACACAGGTAAGTGCCGTGTGTGGTTCCCGCGGGCCTGGCCTCTTTACGGGTTATGGCCC
TTGCGTGCCTTGAATTACTTCCACGCCCCTGGCTGCAGTACGTGATTCTTGATCCCGAGCTTCGGGTTGG
AAGTGGGTGGGAGAGTTCGAGGCCTTGCGCTTAAGGAGCCCCTTCGCCTCGTGCTTGAGTTGAGGCCTGG
CCTGGGCGCTGGGGCCGCCGCGTGCGAATCTGGTGGCACCTTCGCGCCTGTCTCGCTGCTTTCGATAAGT
CTCTAGCCATTTAAAATTTTTGATGACCTGCTGCGACGCTTTTTTTCTGGCAAGATAGTCTTGTAAATGC
GGGCCAAGATCTGCACACTGGTATTTCGGTTTTTGGGGCCGCGGGCGGCGACGGGGCCCGTGCGTCCCAG
CGCACATGTTCGGCGAGGCGGGGCCTGCGAGCGCGGCCACCGAGAATCGGACGGGGGTAGTCTCAAGCTG
GCCGGCCTGCTCTGGTGCCTGGCCTCGCGCCGCCGTGTATCGCCCCGCCCTGGGCGGCAAGGCTGGCCCG
GTCGGCACCAGTTGCGTGAGCGGAAAGATGGCCGCTTCCCGGCCCTGCTGCAGGGAGCTCAAAATGGAGG
ACGCGGCGCTCGGGAGAGCGGGCGGGTGAGTCACCCACACAAAGGAAAAGGGCCTTTCCGTCCTCAGCCG
TCGCTTCATGTGACTCCACGGAGTACCGGGCGCCGTCCAGGCACCTCGATTAGTTCTCGAGCTTTTGGAG
TACGTCGTCTTTAGGTTGGGGGGAGGGGTTTTATGCGATGGAGTTTCCCCACACTGAGTGGGTGGAGACT
GAAGTTAGGCCAGCTTGGCACTTGATGTAATTCTCCTTGGAATTTGCCCTTTTTGAGTTTGGATCTTGGT
TCATTCTCAAGCCTCAGACAGTGGTTCAAAGTTTTTTTCTTCCATTTCAGGTGTCGTGAGGAATTCTCTA
GAGATCCCTCGACCTCGAGATCCATTGTGCTGGATCTCACCATGGACTACAAAGACGATGACGACAAGGG
ATCCACTAGTATGGCGGAACCTTCCCAGGCCCCGACCCCGGCCCCGGCTGCGCAGCCCCGGCCCCTTCAG
TCCCCAGCCCCTGCCCCAACTCCGACTCCTGCACCCAGCCCGGCTTCAGCCCCGATTCCGACTCCCACCC
CGGCACCAGCCCCTGCCCCAGCTGCAGCCCCAGCCGGCAGCACAGGGACTGGGGGGCCCGGGGTAGGAAG
TGGGGGGGCCGGGAGCGGGGGGGATCCGGCTCGACCTGGCCTGAGCCAGCAGCAGCGCGCCAGTCAGAGG
AAGGCGCAAGTCCGGGGGCTGCCGCGCGCCAAGAAGCTTGAGAAGCTAGGGGTCTTCTCGGCTTGCAAGG
CCAATGAAACCTGTAAGTGTAATGGCTGGAAAAACCCCAAGCCCCCCACTGCACCCCGCATGGATCTGCA
GCAACCAGCTGCAAACCTGAGTGAGCTGTGCCGCAGTTGTGAGCACCCCTTGGCTGACCACGTATCCCAC
TTGGAGAATGTGTCAGAGGATGAGATAAACCGACTGCTGGGGATGGTGGTGGATGTTGAGAATCTCTTCA
TGTCTGTTCACAAGGAAGAGGACACAGACACCAAGCAGGTCTATTTCTACCTCTTCAAGCTACTGCGGAA
ATGCATCCTGCAGATGACCCGGCCTGTGGTGGAGGGGTCCCTGGGCAGCCCTCCATTTGAGAAACCTAAT
ATTGAGCAGGGTGTGCTGAACTTTGTGCAGTACAAGTTTAGTCACCTGGCTCCCCGGGAGCGGCAGACGA
TGTTCGAGCTCTCAAAGATGTTCTTGCTCTGCCTTAACTACTGGAAGCTTGAGACACCTGCCCAGTTTCG
GCAGAGGTCTCAGGCTGAGGACGTGGCTACCTACAAGGTCAATTACACCAGATGGCTCTGTTACTGCCAC
GTGCCCCAGAGCTGTGATAGCCTCCCCCGCTACGAAACCACTCATGTCTTTGGGCGAAGCCTTCTCCGGT
CCATTTTCACCGTTACCCGCCGGCAGCTGCTGGAAAAGTTCCGAGTGGAGAAGGACAAATTGGTGCCCGA
GAAGAGGACCCTCATCCTCACTCACTTCCCCAAATTCCTGTCCATGCTGGAGGAGGAGATCTATGGGGCA
AACTCTCCAATCTGGGAGTCAGGCTTCACCATGCCACCCTCAGAGGGGACACAGCTGGTTCCCCGGCCAG
CTTCAGTCAGTGCAGCGGTTGTTCCCAGCACCCCCATCTTCAGCCCCAGCATGGGTGGGGGCAGCAACAG
CTCCCTGAGTCTGGATTCTGCAGGGGCCGAGCCTATGCCAGGCGAGAAGAGGACGCTCCCAGAGAACCTG
ACCCTGGAGGATGCCAAGCGGCTCCGTGTGATGGGTGACATCCCCATGGAGCTGGTCAATGAGGTCATGC
TGACCATCACTGACCCTGCTGCCATGCTGGGGCCTGAGACGAGCCTGCTTTCGGCCAATGCGGCCCGGGA
TGAGACAGCCCGCCTGGAGGAGCGCCGCGGCATCATCGAGTTCCATGTCATCGGCAACTCACTGACGCCC
AAGGCCAACCGGCGGGTGTTGCTGTGGCTCGTGGGGCTGCAGAATGTCTTTTCCCACCAGCTGCCGCGCA
TGCCTAAGGAGTATATCGCCCGCCTCGTCTTTGACCCGAAGCACAAGACTCTGGCCTTGATCAAGGATGG
GCGGGTCATCGGTGGCATCTGCTTCCGCATGTTTCCCACCCAGGGCTTCACGGAGATTGTCTTCTGTGCT
GTCACCTCGAATGAGCAGGTCAAGGGTTATGGGACCCACCTGATGAACCACCTGAAGGAGTATCACATCA
AGCACAACATTCTCTACTTCCTCACCTACGCCGACGAGTACGCCATCGGCTACTTCAAAAAGCAGGGTTT
CTCCAAGGACATCAAGGTGCCCAAGAGCCGCTACCTGGGCTACATCAAGGACTACGAGGGAGCGACGTTG
ATGGAGTGTGAGCTGAATCCCCGCATCCCCTACACGGAGCTGTCCCACATCATCAAGAAGCAGAAAGAGA
TCATCAAGAAGCTGATTGAGCGCAAACAGGCCCAGATCCGCAAGGTCTACCCGGGGCTCAGCTGCTTCAA
GGAGGGCGTGAGGCAGATCCCTGTGGAGAGCGTTCCTGGCATTCGAGAGACAGGCTGGAAGCCATTGGGG
AAGGAGAAGGGGAAGGAGCTGAAGGACCCCGACCAGCTCTACACAACCCTCAAAAACCTGCTGGCCCAAA
TCAAGTCTCACCCCAGTGCCTGGCCCTTCATGGAGCCTGTGAAGAAGTCGGAGGCCCCTGACTACTACGA
GGTCATCCGCTTCCCCATTGACCTGAAGACCATGACTGAGCGGCTGCGAAGCCGCTACTACGTGACCCGG
AAGCTCTTTGTGGCCGACCTGCAGCGGGTCATCGCCAACTGTCGCGAGTACAACCCCCCGGACAGCGAGT
ACTGCCGCTGTGCCAGCGCCCTGGAGAAGTTCTTCTACTTCAAGCTCAAGGAGGGAGGCCTCATTGACAA
GTAGGGTACCATCGATTGACTGACTGAGCGGCCGCGACTCTAGAGTGAGGGTCCCCACCTGGGACCCTTG
AGAGTATCAGGTCTCCCACGTGGGAGACAAGAAATCCCTGTTTAATATTTAAACAGCAGTGTTCCCCATC
TGGGTCCTTGCACCCCTCACTCTGGCCTCAGCCGACTGCACAGCGGCCCCTGCATCCCCTTGGCTGTGAG
GCCCCTGGACAAGCAGAGGTGGCCAGAGCTGGGAGGCATGGCCCTGGGGTCCCACGAATTTGCTGGGGAA
TCTCGTTTTTCTTCTTAAGACTTTTGGGACATGGTTTGACTCCCGAACATCACCGACGCGTCTCCTGTTT
TTCTGGGTGGCCTCGGGACACCTGCCCTGCCCCCACGAGGGTCAGGACTGTGACTCTTTTTAGGGCCAGG
CAGGTGCCTGGACATTTGCCTTGCTGGACGGGGACTGGGGATGTGGGAGGGAGCAGACAGGAGGAATCAT
GTCAGGCCTGTGTGTGAAAGGAAGCTCCACTGTCACCCTCCACCTCTTCACCCCCCACTCACCAGTGTCC
CCTCCACTGTCACATTGTAACTGAACTTCAGGATAATAAAGTGTTTGCCTCCAAAAAAAAAAAAAAAAAA
AAAAAAAAAAAAAAAAAAAAAAAAAAAAAAAAAAAAAAAAAAAAAAAAAAAAAAAAAAAAAAAAAAAAAA
AAGAATTCACTGGCCGTCGTTTTACAACGTCGTGACTGGGAAAACCCTGGCGTTACCCAACTTAATCGCC
TTGCAGCACATCCCCCTTTCGCCAGCTGGCGTAATAGCGAAGAGGCCCGCACCGATCGCCCTTCCCAACA
GTTGCGCAGCCTGAATGGCGAATGGCGCCTGATGCGGTATTTTCTCCTTACGCATCTGTGCGGTATTTCA
CACCGCATA
[142 nt withheld, positions 5260-5401]
C
[141 nt withheld, positions 5403-5543]
CCTTTGACGTTGGAGTCCACGTTCTTT
[37 nt withheld, positions 5571-5607]
ACCCTATCTCGGGCTATTCTTTTGATTTATAAGGGATTTTGCCGATTTCGGCCTATTGGTTAAAAAATGA
GCTGATTTAACAAAAATTTAACGCGAATTTTAACAAAATATTAACGTTTACAATTTTATGGTGCACTCTC
AGTACAATCTGCTCTGATGCCGCATAGTTAAGCCAGCCCCGACACCCGCCAACACCCGCTGACGCGCCCT
GACGGGCTTGTCTGCTCCCGGCATCCGCTTACAGACAAGCTGTGACCGTCTCCGGGAGCTGCATGTGTCA
GAGGTTTTCACCGTCATCACCGAAACGCGCGAGACGAAAGGGCCTCGTGATACGCCTATTTTTATAGGTT
AATGTCATGATAATAATGGTTTCTTAGACGTCAGGTGGCACTTTTCGGGGAAATGTGCGCGGAACCCCTA
TTTGTTTATTTTTCTAAATACATTCAAATATGTATCCGCTCATGAGACAATAACCCTGATAAATGCTTCA
ATAATATTGAAAAAGGAAGAGTATGAGTATTCAACATTTCCGTGTCGCCCTTATTCCCTTTTTTGCGGCA
TTTTGCCTTCCTGTTTTTGCTCACCCAGAAACGCTGGTGAAAGTAAAAGATGCTGAAGATCAGTTGGGTG
CACGAGTGGGTTACATCGAACTGGATCTCAACAGCGGTAAGATCCTTGAGAGTTTTCGCCCCGAAGAACG
TTTTCCAATGATGAGCACTTTTAAAGTTCTGCTATGTGGCGCGGTATTATCCCGTATTGACGCCGGGCAA
GAGCAACTCGGTCGCCGCATACACTATTCTCAGAATGACTTGGTTGAGTACTCACCAGTCACAGAAAAGC
ATCTTACGGATGGCATGACAGTAAGAGAATTATGCAGTGCTGCCATAACCATGAGTGATAACACTGCGGC
CAACTTACTTCTGACAACGATCGGAGGACCGAAGGAGCTAACCGCTTTTTTGCACAACATGGGGGATCAT
GTAACTCGCCTTGATCGTTGGGAACCGGAGCTGAATGAAGCCATACCAAACGACGAGCGTGACACCACGA
TGCCTGTAGCAATGGCAACAACGTTGCGCAAACTATTAACTGGCGAACTACTTACTCTAGCTTCCCGGCA
ACAATTAATAGACTGGATGGAGGCGGATAAAGTTGCAGGACCACTTCTGCGCTCGGCCCTTCCGGCTGGC
TGGTTTATTGCTGATAAATCTGGAGCCGGTGAGCGTGGGTCTCGCGGTATCATTGCAGCACTGGGGCCAG
ATGGTAAGCCCTCCCGTATCGTAGTTATCTACACGACGGGGAGTCAGGCAACTATGGATGAACGAAATAG
ACAGATCGCTGAGATAGGTGCCTCACTGATTAAGCATTGGTAACTGTCAGACCAAGTTTACTCATATATA
CTTTAGATTGATTTAAAACTTCATTTTTAATTTAAAAGGATCTAGGTGAAGATCCTTTTTGATAATCTCA
TGACCAAAATCCCTTAACGTGAGTTTTCGTTCCACTGAGCGTCAGACCCCGTAGAAAAGATCAAAGGATC
TTCTTGAGATCCTTTTTTTCTGCGCGTAATCTGCTGCTTGCAAACAAAAAAACCACCGCTACCAGCGGTG
GTTTGTTTGCCGGATCAAGAGCTACCAACTCTTTTTCCGAAGGTAACTGGCTTCAGCAGAGCGCAGATAC
CAAATACTGTCCTTCTAGTGTAGCCGTAGTTAGGCCACCACTTCAAGAACTCTGTAGCACCGCCTACATA
CCTCGCTCTGCTAATCCTGTTACCAGTGGCTGCTGCCAGTGGCGATAAGTCGTGTCTTACCGGGTTGGAC
TCAAGACGATAGTTACCGGATAAGGCGCAGCGGTCGGGCTGAACGGGGGGTTCGTGCACACAGCCCAGCT
TGGAGCGAACGACCTACACCGAACTGAGATACCTACAGCGTGAGCTATGAGAAAGCGCCACGCTTCCCGA
AGGGAGAAAGGCGGACAGGTATCCGGTAAGCGGCAGGGTCGGAACAGGAGAGCGCACGAGGGAGCTTCCA
GGGGGAAACGCCTGGTATCTTTATAGTCCTGTCGGGTTTCGCCACCTCTGACTTGAGCGTCGATTTTTGT
GATGCTCGTCAGGGGGGCGGAGCCTATGGAAAAACGCCAGCAACGCGGCCTTTTTACGGTTCCTGGCCTT
TTGCTGGCCTTTTGCTCACATGTTCTTTCCTGCGTTATCCCCTGATTCTGTGGATAACCGTATTACCGCC
TTTGAGTGAGCTGATACCGCTCGCCGCAGCCGAACGACCGAGCGCAGCGAGTCAGTGAGCGAGGAAGC
