>Addgene plasmid #74784 | pEBB Flag GCN5 | addgene partial sequence | sequence record 148787 | EF1a-F 5'-TCAAGCCTCAGACAGTGGTTC-3'
CATTTCAGGTGTCGTGAGGAATTCTCTAGAGATCCCTCGACCTCGAGATCCATTGTGCTGGATCTCACCA
TGGACTACAAAGACGATGACGACAAGGGATCCACTAGTATGGCGGAACCTTCCCAGGCCCCGACCCCGGC
CCCGGCTGCGCAGCCCCGGCCCCTTCAGTCCCCAGCCCCTGCCCCAACTCCGACTCCTGCACCCAGCCCG
GCTTCAGCCCCGATTCCGACTCCCACCCCGGCACCAGCCCCTGCCCCAGCTGCAGCCCCAGCCGGCAGCA
CAGGGACTGGGGGGCCCGGGGTAGGAAGTGGGGGGGCCGGGAGCGGGGGGGATCCGGCTCGACCTGGCCT
GAGCCAGCAGCAGCGCGCCAGTCAGAGGAAGGCGCAAGTCCGGGGGCTGCCGCGCGCCAAGAAGCTTGAG
AAGCTAGGGGTCTTCTCGGCTTGCAAGGCCAATGAAACCTGTAAGTGTAATGGCTGGAAAAACCCCAAGC
CCCCCACTGCACCCCGCATGGATCTGCAGCAACCAGCTGCAAACCTGAGTGAGCTGTGCCGCAGTTGTGA
GCACCCCTTGGCTGACCACGTATCCCACTTGGAGAATGTGTCAGAGGATGAGATAAACCGACTGCTGGGG
ATGGTGGTGGATGTTGAGAATCTCTTCATGTCTGTTCACAAGGAAGAGGACACAGACACCAAGCAGGTCT
ATTTCTACCTCTTCAAGCTACTGCGGAAATGCATCCTGCAGATGACCCGGCCTGTGGTGGAGGGGTCCCT
GGGCAGCCCTCCATTTGAGAAACCTAATATTGAGCAGGGTGTGCTGAACTTTGTGCAGTACAAGTTTAGT
CACCTGGCTCCCCGGGAGCGGCAGACGATGTTCGAGCTCTCAAAGATGTTCTTGCTCTGCCTTAACTACT
GGAAGCTTGAGACACCTGCCCAGTTTCGGCAGAGGTCTCAGGCTGAGGACGTGGCTACCTACAAGGTCAA
TTACACCAGATGGC
