>Addgene plasmid #74784 | pEBB Flag GCN5 | addgene partial sequence | sequence record 149587 | G-CSF-R 5'-GATGGGGAACACTGCTGTTTA-3'
TCCCACGTGGGAGACCTGATACTCTCAAGGGTCCCAGGTGGGGACCCTCACTCTAGAGTCGCGGCCGCTC
AGTCAGTCAATCGATGGTACCCTACTTGTCAATGAGGCCTCCCTCCTTGAGCTTGAAGTAGAAGAACTTC
TCCAGGGCGCTGGCACAGCGGCAGTACTCGCTGTCCGGGGGGTTGTACTCGCGACAGTTGGCGATGACCC
GCTGCAGGTCGGCCACAAAGAGCTTCCGGGTCACGTAGTAGCGGCTTCGCAGCCGCTCAGTCATGGTCTT
CAGGTCAATGGGGAAGCGGATGACCTCGTAGTAGTCAGGGGCCTCCGACTTCTTCACAGGCTCCATGAAG
GGCCAGGCACTGGGGTGAGACTTGATTTGGGCCAGCAGGTTTTTGAGGGTTGTGTAGAGCTGGTCGGGGT
CCTTCAGCTCCTTCCCCTTCTCCTTCCCCAATGGCTTCCAGCCTGTCTCTCGAATGCCAGGAACGCTCTC
CACAGGGATCTGCCTCACGCCCTCCTTGAAGCAGCTGAGCCCCGGGTAGACCTTGCGGATCTGGGCCTGT
TTGCGCTCAATCAGCTTCTTGATGATCTCTTTCTGCTTCTTGATGATGTGGGACAGCTCCGTGTAGGGGA
TGCGGGGATTCAGCTCACACTCCATCAACGTCGCTCCCTCGTAGTCCTTGATGTAGCCCAGGTAGCGGCT
CTTGGGCACCTTGATGTCCTTGGAGAAACCCTGCTTTTTGAAGTAGCCGATGGCGTACTCGTCGGCGTAG
GTGAGGAAGTAGAGAATGTTGTGCTTGATGTGATACTCCTTCAGGTGGTTCATCAGGTGGGTCCCATAAC
CCTTGACCTGCTCATTCGAGGTGACAGCACAGAAGACAATCTCCGTGAAGCCCTGGGTGGGAAACATGCG
GAAGCAGATGCCACCGATGACCCGCCCATCCTTGATCAAGGCCAGAGTCTTGTGCTTCGGGTCAAAGACG
AGGCGGGCGATATACTCCTTAGGCATGCGCGGCAGCTGGTGGGAAAAGACATTCTGCAGCCC
